>Addgene plasmid #159093 | PB-CA retrofitted | addgene full sequence | sequence record 316187 | Addgene NGS Result
TAATACGACTCACTATAGGGCGAATTGGAGCTCGGTATTCACGACAGCAGGCTGAATAATAAAAAAATTA
GAAACTATTATTTAACCCTAGAAAGATAATCATATTGTGACGTACGTTAAAGATAATCATGCGTAAAATT
GACGCATGTGTTTTATCGGTCTGTATATCGAGGTTTATTTATTAATTTGAATAGATATTAAGTTTTATTA
TATTTACACTTACATACTAATAATAAATTCAACAAACAATTTATTTATGTTTATTTATTTATTAAAAAAA
AACAAAAACTCAAAATTTCTTCTATAAAGTAACAAAACTTTTAAACATTCTCTCTTTTACAAAAATAAAC
TTATTTTGTACTTTAAAAACAGTCATGTTGTATTATAAAATAAGTAATTAGCTTAACCTATACATAATAG
AAACAAATTATACTTATTAGTCAGTCAGAAACAACTTTGGCACATATCAATATTATGCTCTCGTTAATAC
CGGTCAGTAAGCTTCTAGCCAACAAGCTCGTCATCGCTTTGCAGAAGAGCAGAGAGGATATGCTCATCGT
CTAAAGAACTACCCATTTTATTATATATTAGTCACGATATCTATAACAAGAAAATATATATATAATAAGT
TATCACGTAAGTAGAACATGAAATAACAATATAATTATCGTATGAGTTAAATCTTAAAAGTCACGTAAAA
GATAATCATGCGTCATTTTGACTCACGCGGTCGTTATAGTTCAAAATCAGTGACACTTACCGCATTGACA
AGCACGCCTCACGGGAGCTCCAAGCGGCGACTGAGATGTCCTAAATGCACAGCGACGGATTCGCGCTATT
TAGAAAGAGAGAGCAATATTTCAAGAATGCATGCGTCAATTTTACGCAGACTATCTTTCTAGGGTTAAAA
AAGATTTGCGCTTTACTCGACCTAAACTTTAAACACGTCATAGAATCTTCGTTTGACAAAAACCACATTG
TGGCCAAGCTGTGTGACGCGACGCGCGCTAAAGAATGGCAAACCAAGTCGCGCGAGGTACCAGCTTTTGT
TCCCTTTAGTGAGGGTTAATTTCGAGCTTGGCGTAATCATGGTCATAGCTGTTTCCTGTGTGAAATTGTT
ATCCGCTCACAATTCCACACAACATACGAGCCGGAAGCATAAAGTGTAAAGCCTGGGGTGCCTAATGAGT
GAGCTAACTCACATTAATTGCGTTGCGCTCACTGCCCGCTTTCCAGTCGGGAAACCTGTCGTGCCAGCTG
CATTAATGAATCGGCCAACGCGCGGGGAGAGGCGGTTTGCGTATTGGGCGCTCTTCCGCTTCCTCGCTCA
CTGACTCGCTGCGCTCGGTCGTTCGGCTGCGGCGAGCGGTATCAGCTCACTCAAAGGCGGTAATACGGTT
ATCCACAGAATCAGGGGATAACGCAGGAAAGAACATGTGAGCAAAAGGCCAGCAAAAGGCCAGGAACCGT
AAAAAGGCCGCGTTGCTGGCGTTTTTCCATAGGCTCCGCCCCCCTGACGAGCATCACAAAAATCGACGCT
CAAGTCAGAGGTGGCGAAACCCGACAGGACTATAAAGATACCAGGCGTTTCCCCCTGGAAGCTCCCTCGT
GCGCTCTCCTGTTCCGACCCTGCCGCTTACCGGATACCTGTCCGCCTTTCTCCCTTCGGGAAGCGTGGCG
CTTTCTCATAGCTCACGCTGTAGGTATCTCAGTTCGGTGTAGGTCGTTCGCTCCAAGCTGGGCTGTGTGC
ACGAACCCCCCGTTCAGCCCGACCGCTGCGCCTTATCCGGTAACTATCGTCTTGAGTCCAACCCGGTAAG
ACACGACTTATCGCCACTGGCAGCAGCCACTGGTAACAGGATTAGCAGAGCGAGGTATGTAGGCGGTGCT
ACAGAGTTCTTGAAGTGGTGGCCTAACTACGGCTACACTAGAAGAACAGTATTTGGTATCTGCGCTCTGC
TGAAGCCAGTTACCTTCGGAAAAAGAGTTGGTAGCTCTTGATCCGGCAAACAAACCACCGCTGGTAGCGG
TGGTTTTTTTGTTTGCAAGCAGCAGATTACGCGCAGAAAAAAAGGATCTCAAGAAGATCCTTTGATCTTT
TCTACGGGGTCTGACGCTCAGTGGAACGAAAACTCACGTTAAGGGATTTTGGTCATGAGATTATCAAAAA
GGATCTTCACCTAGATCCTTTTAAATTAAAAATGAAGTTTTAAATCAATCTAAAGTATATATGAGTAAAC
TTGGTCTGACAGTTACCAATGCTTAATCAGTGAGGCACCTATCTCAGCGATCTGTCTATTTCGTTCATCC
ATAGTTGCCTGACTCCCCGTCGTGTAGATAACTACGATACGGGAGGGCTTACCATCTGGCCCCAGTGCTG
CAATGATACCGCGAGACCCACGCTCACCGGCTCCAGATTTATCAGCAATAAACCAGCCAGCCGGAAGGGC
CGAGCGCAGAAGTGGTCCTGCAACTTTATCCGCCTCCATCCAGTCTATTAATTGTTGCCGGGAAGCTAGA
GTAAGTAGTTCGCCAGTTAATAGTTTGCGCAACGTTGTTGCCATTGCTACAGGCATCGTGGTGTCACGCT
CGTCGTTTGGTATGGCTTCATTCAGCTCCGGTTCCCAACGATCAAGGCGAGTTACATGATCCCCCATGTT
GTGCAAAAAAGCGGTTAGCTCCTTCGGTCCTCCGATCGTTGTCAGAAGTAAGTTGGCCGCAGTGTTATCA
CTCATGGTTATGGCAGCACTGCATAATTCTCTTACTGTCATGCCATCCGTAAGATGCTTTTCTGTGACTG
GTGAGTACTCAACCAAGTCATTCTGAGAATAGTGTATGCGGCGACCGAGTTGCTCTTGCCCGGCGTCAAT
ACGGGATAATACCGCGCCACATAGCAGAACTTTAAAAGTGCTCATCATTGGAAAACGTTCTTCGGGGCGA
AAACTCTCAAGGATCTTACCGCTGTTGAGATCCAGTTCGATGTAACCCACTCGTGCACCCAACTGATCTT
CAGCATCTTTTACTTTCACCAGCGTTTCTGGGTGAGCAAAAACAGGAAGGCAAAATGCCGCAAAAAAGGG
AATAAGGGCGACACGGAAATGTTGAATACTCATACTCTTCCTTTTTCAATATTATTGAAGCATTTATCAG
GGTTATTGTCTCATGAGCGGATACATATTTGAATGTATTTAGAAAAATAAACAAATAGGGGTTCCGCGCA
CATTTCCCCGAAAAGTGCCACCTAAATTGTAAGCGTTAATATTTTGTTAAAATTCGCGTTAAATTTTTGT
TAAATCAGCTCATTTTTTAACCAATAGGCCGAAATCGGCAAAATCCCTTATAAATCAAAAGAATAGACCG
AGATAGGGT
[37 nt withheld, positions 3370-3406]
AAAGAACGTGGACTCCAACGTCAAAGG
[49 nt withheld, positions 3434-3482]
T
[91 nt withheld, positions 3484-3574]
G
[124 nt withheld, positions 3576-3699]
CCCATTCGCCATTCAGGCTGCGCAACTGTTGGGAAGGGCGATCGGTGCGGGCCTCTTCGCTATTACGCCA
GCTGGCGAAAGGGGGATGTGCTGCAAGGCGATTAAGTTGGGTAACGCCAGGGTTTTCCCAGTCACGACGT
TGTAAAACGACGGCCAGTGAATTG
Features (pLannotate 1.2.2; 12 found; start..end, strand, type, name):
      1..19      +  promoter       T7 promoter: promoter for bacteriophage T7 RNA polymerase
    905..1036    +  CDS            FP (fragment): FP25_NPVAC - Experimental evidence at protein level: Swiss-Prot protein existence level 1. From Autographa californica nuclear polyhedrosis virus (AcMNPV).
   1053..1071    -  promoter       T3 promoter: promoter for bacteriophage T3 RNA polymerase
   1116..1132    -  protein_bind   lac operator: The lac repressor binds to the lac operator to inhibit transcription in E. coli. This inhibition can be relieved by adding lactose or isopropyl-β-D-thiogalactopyranoside (IPTG). lac repressor encoded by lacI
   1140..1170    -  promoter       lac promoter: promoter for the E. coli lac operon
   1185..1206    -  protein_bind   CAP binding site: CAP binding activates transcription in the presence of cAMP. E. coli catabolite activator protein
   1219..1311    -  CDS            lacI (fragment): lac repressor; lacI; The lac repressor binds to the lac operator to inhibit transcription in E. coli. This inhibition can be relieved by adding lactose or isopropyl-β-D-thiogalactopyranoside (IPTG).
   1494..2082    -  rep_origin     ori: high-copy-number ColE1/pMB1/pBR322/pUC origin of replication
   2253..3113    -  CDS            AmpR: β-lactamase; bla; confers resistance to ampicillin, carbenicillin, and related antibiotics
   3114..3218    -  promoter       AmpR promoter: bla
   3271..3699    -  rep_origin     f1 ori (sequence partly withheld): f1 bacteriophage origin of replication; arrow indicates direction of (+) strand synthesis
   3704..3861    -  CDS            lacZα (fragment): LacZα fragment of β-galactosidase; lacZ fragment
