[The description below was written by a language model from this plasmid's Addgene catalogue record and pLannotate feature annotations shown in this document.]
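Description:
PB-CA retrofitted is a small (about 3.9 kb) empty piggyBac transposon backbone, catalogued as a mammalian expression/piggyBac vector and derived from the PB-CA plasmid. According to the depositor's notes, PB-CA was fitted with a short linker carrying AgeI and HindIII sites. This leaves a minimal plasmid in which cargo can be cloned between the piggyBac inverted terminal repeats. No insert, mammalian promoter or reporter is recorded, and none appears in the feature table.

The plasmid was made to allow a direct comparison of the PB-CA terminal repeats with those in a related pBluescript-based piggyBac vector. The PB-CA versions extend further into the transposon, by 67 bp on the 5' arm and 44 bp on the 3' arm, and the two sets are otherwise identical. In use, piggyBac transposase supplied in trans recognises such repeats and moves the intervening DNA into the host genome.

The automated annotation does not label the piggyBac repeats themselves. They presumably lie in the largely unannotated region between the T7 and T3 promoters. The short fragment there, matched to the baculovirus FP25 gene, may be flanking sequence that commonly accompanies cloned piggyBac ends rather than a functional coding region. The remaining features are typical of a pBluescript-type cloning plasmid: a high-copy ColE1/pUC origin, an f1 origin, a β-lactamase gene with its own promoter for ampicillin selection in E. coli, and remnants of the lac promoter/operator, lacZα and lacI.
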