Addgene plasmid #159093: PB-CA retrofitted
Purpose: (Empty Backbone) piggyBac ITR's from PB-CA retrofitted with a linker
Depositing lab: Mario Capecchi. Depositing organization: University of Utah.
Backbone
  Vector backbone: PB-CA
  Backbone manufacturer: Andras Nagy
  Vector type: Mammalian Expression ; piggyBac
Growth in bacteria
  Bacterial resistance: Ampicillin, 100 μg/mL
  Growth temperature: 30°C
  Growth strain: DH10B
  Copy number: High Copy
Resource information
  A portion of this plasmid was derived from a plasmid made by: PB-CA is from Andras Nagy (https://www.addgene.org/20960/). The piggyBac ITR's in that plasmid are from Pentao Liu at Sanger Centre.
Terms and licenses: Academic/Nonprofit Terms; Industry Terms: Not Available to Industry
Depositor comments: Plasmid PB-CA retrofitted with an AgeI and HindIII linker to compare the piggyBac ITR's in that plasmid to piggyBac ITR's in pBluescript-PB (https://www.addgene.org/133885/) The piggyBac ITR sequences in the plasmid PB-CA extends longer into the transposon sequence than the piggyBac ITR sequence in the plasmid pBluescript-PB (67 bp in 5' PB sequence and 44 bp in 3' PB sequence). The remaining PB ITR sequences in both constructs are otherwise identical.
How to cite: PB-CA retrofitted was a gift from Mario Capecchi (Addgene plasmid # 159093 ; http://n2t.net/addgene:159093 ; RRID:Addgene_159093)
